Addgene plasmid #16488: pGST TCF4 DBD
Depositing lab: Bert Vogelstein. Depositing organization: Johns Hopkins University and School of Medicine. Publication: Activation of beta-catenin-Tcf signaling in colon cancer by mutations in beta-catenin or APC. Morin PJ, Sparks AB, Korinek V, Barker N, Clevers H, Vogelstein B, Kinzler KW. Science. 1997 Mar 21. 275(5307):1787-90. 10.1126/science.275.5307.1787 PubMed 9065402.
Backbone
  Vector backbone: pGEX-2TK
  Backbone manufacturer: Amersham
  Backbone size w/o insert (bp): 5000
  Vector type: Bacterial Expression
Growth in bacteria
  Bacterial resistance: Ampicillin, 100 μg/mL
  Growth temperature: 37°C
  Growth strain: DH5alpha
  Copy number: High Copy
Gene/Insert
  Gene/Insert name: TCF4 DNA binding domain (alt name: TCF4)
  Species: H. sapiens (human)
  Insert size (bp): 700
  Mutation: aa 265-496
  Entrez Gene: TCF7L2 (a.k.a. TCF-4, TCF4)
  Tag / fusion protein: GST (N terminal on backbone)
  Cloning method: Restriction Enzyme; 5′ cloning site BamHI (not destroyed); 3′ cloning site EcoRI (not destroyed)
  Sequencing primers: 5′ pGEX5'
Terms and licenses: Academic/Nonprofit Terms; Industry Terms: Not Available to Industry
How to cite: pGST TCF4 DBD was a gift from Bert Vogelstein (Addgene plasmid # 16488 ; http://n2t.net/addgene:16488 ; RRID:Addgene_16488)
