[The description below was written by a language model from this plasmid's Addgene catalogue record.]
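Description:
pGST TCF4 DBD is a bacterial expression plasmid built on the pGEX-2TK backbone (about 5 kb without insert), designed to produce the DNA-binding domain of human TCF4 as a glutathione S-transferase fusion protein in E. coli. It is maintained as a high-copy plasmid under ampicillin selection. The record does not include a feature table, so the promoter, origin and other backbone elements are not listed individually. pGEX-series vectors generally drive expression of the GST fusion from an IPTG-inducible tac promoter under lacI control, and the 2TK version is known for carrying a thrombin cleavage site and a protein kinase recognition site between GST and the cloned fragment, which allow tag removal and in vitro radiolabelling of the purified protein.

The insert is a roughly 700 bp fragment of human TCF7L2 (also called TCF-4 or TCF4) encoding amino acids 265–496, the region described in the record as the DNA-binding domain. It was cloned between the BamHI and EcoRI sites, both of which are retained, placing it in frame downstream of the backbone-encoded N-terminal GST. The GST moiety permits one-step affinity purification on glutathione resin. The resulting recombinant protein is suited to in vitro work such as DNA-binding and gel-shift assays with TCF response elements. This is consistent with the plasmid's origin in studies of beta-catenin–Tcf signalling in colon cancer, although the record does not specify the particular experiments in which it was used.
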