>Addgene plasmid #16488 | pGST TCF4 DBD | addgene partial sequence | sequence record 23102 | 16488 with pGEX5'
GCATCTCAATCGGATCTGGTTCCGCGTGGATCTCGTCGTGCATCTGTTGGATCCGCTTCCGTGTCCAGGT
TCCCTCCCCATATGGTCCCACCACATCATACGCTACACACGACGGGCATTCCGCATCCGGCCATAGTCAC
ACCAACAGTCAAACAGGAATCGTCCCAGAGTGATGTCGGCTCACTCCATAGTTCAAAGCATCAGGACTCC
AAAAAGGAAGAAGAAAAGAAGAAGCCCCACATAAAGAAACCTCTTAATGCATTCATGTTGTATATGAAGG
AAATGAGAGCAAAGGTCGTAGCTGAGTGCACGTTGAAAGAAAGCGCGGCCATCAACCAGATCCTTGGGCG
GAGGTGGCATGCACTGTCCAGAGAAGAGCAAGCGAAATACTACGAGCTGGCCCGGAAGGAGCGACAGCTT
CATATGCAACTGTACCCCGGCTGGTCCGCGCGGGATAACTATGGAAAGAAGAAGAAGAGGAAAAGGGACA
AGCAGCCGGGAGAGACCAATGAACACAGCGAATGTTTCCTAAATCCTTGCCTTTCACTTCCTCCGATTAC
AGACCTGAGCGCTCCTAAGAAATGCCGAGCGCGCTTTGGCCTTGATCAACAGAATAACTGGTGCGGCCCT
TGCAGGAGAAAAAAAAAGTGCGTTCGCTACATACAAGGTGAAGGCATNNTTCNTCNCCCCCNCCCTCTTC
AGATGGANGCTTACTAGATTTTCCCTCCCCCTCCCGAACTGTGGG
